>Addgene plasmid #15426 | FLAG-MED30 | addgene partial sequence | sequence record 21878 | T7 5'-TAATACGACTCACTATAGGG-3'
GATGATGACAAGCTCGAGATGTCCACCCCTCCGCTGGCGCCCACGGGCATGGCGTCCGGGCCCTTCGGCG
GCCCGCAGGCTCAGCAGGCCGCGCGCGAGGTCAACACGGCCACGCTGTGCCGCATCGGGCAGGAGACCGT
GCAGGACATCGTGTACCGCACCATGGAGATCTTCCAGCTGCTCAGGAACATGCAGCTGCCAAATGGTGTC
ACTTACCATACTGGAACTTACCAAGACCGGCTAACAAAGCTGCAGGACCACCTTCGGCAACTTTCTATTC
TCTTCAGGAAGCTGCGACTGGTCTATGACAAATGTAATGAGAACTGTGGTGGGATGGACCCCATTCCTGT
TGAGCAACTGATTCCATATGTGGATGAAGATGGCTCAAAGAACGACGACCGGGCTGGTCCACCTCGTTTT
GCTAGCGAAGAGAGACGAGAAATTGTAGAAGTAAATAAGAAACTCAAACAGAAGAATCAACAGCTGAAGC
AGATTATGGATCAATTACGGAATCTCATCTGGGACATAAATGCCATGCTGGCAATGAGGAACTAAGGATC
CGGTACCGTCGAGTCTAGAGGGCCCGTTTAAACCCGCTGATCAGCCTCGACTGTGCCTTCTAGTTGCCAG
CCATCTGTTGTTTGCCCCTCCCCCGTGCCTTCCTTGACCCTGGAAGGTGCCACTCCCACTGTCCTTTCCT
AATAAAATGAGGAAATTGC
