[The description below was written by a language model from this plasmid's Addgene catalogue record.]
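Description:
FLAG-MED30 is a mammalian expression plasmid built on pcDNA3.1 N-FLAG/Hyg, a commercial pcDNA3.1 hygromycin vector modified by the depositing lab to supply an N-terminal FLAG epitope from the backbone. The backbone is about 5.6 kb without insert. It is maintained as a high-copy plasmid in E. coli under ampicillin selection, and it carries a hygromycin marker that allows selection of stably transfected mammalian cells. The record does not explicitly list the promoter or polyadenylation signal. However, the T7 forward and BGH reverse sequencing primers fit the standard pcDNA3.1 layout, in which a CMV promoter drives the insert and a bovine growth hormone polyadenylation signal follows it.

The insert is the mouse Med30 coding sequence (also known as TRAP25 or Thrap6), about 537 bp with no recorded mutations. It was cloned between XhoI at the 5′ end and BamHI at the 3′ end, and both sites were retained, so the insert can be excised or transferred. Placing it downstream of the backbone tag yields MED30 with FLAG at its N terminus. MED30 is a subunit of the mammalian Mediator complex, the multiprotein coactivator that links transcriptional regulators to RNA polymerase II.

The associated publication concerns the identification of mammalian Mediator subunits related to yeast Mediator components. In that context, the construct is suited to transient or stable expression of epitope-tagged MED30 in mammalian cells. The tagged protein can then be detected with anti-FLAG antibodies or used for anti-FLAG affinity purification of MED30 and its associated Mediator proteins. No feature table was supplied, so element positions and the exact tag and linker arrangement cannot be confirmed from the record.
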