Addgene plasmid #15426: FLAG-MED30
Depositing lab: Joan Conaway & Ronald Conaway. Depositing organization: Stowers Institute for Medical Research. Publication: Identification of mammalian Mediator subunits with similarities to yeast Mediator subunits Srb5, Srb6, Med11, and Rox3. Sato S, Tomomori-Sato C, Banks CA, Sorokina I, Parmely TJ, Kong SE, Jin J, Cai Y, Lane WS, Brower CS, Conaway RC, Conaway JW. J Biol Chem. 2003 Apr 25. 278(17):15123-7. 10.1074/jbc.C300054200 PubMed 12584197.
Backbone
  Vector backbone: pcDNA3.1 N-FLAG/Hyg
  Backbone manufacturer: Invitrogen, modified at Conaway lab
  Backbone size w/o insert (bp): 5600
  Vector type: Mammalian Expression
  Selectable markers: Hygromycin
Growth in bacteria
  Bacterial resistance: Ampicillin, 100 μg/mL
  Growth temperature: 37°C
  Growth strain: DH5alpha
  Copy number: High Copy
Gene/Insert
  Gene/Insert name: MED30 (alt name: TRAP25)
  Species: M. musculus (mouse)
  Insert size (bp): 537
  Mutation: N/A
  Entrez Gene: Med30 (a.k.a. TRAP25, Thrap6, 1810038N03Rik, 2510044J04Rik)
  Tag / fusion protein: FLAG (N terminal on backbone)
  Cloning method: Restriction Enzyme; 5′ cloning site XhoI (not destroyed); 3′ cloning site BamHI (not destroyed)
  Sequencing primers: 5′ T7; 3′ BGH rev
Terms and licenses: Academic/Nonprofit Terms; Industry Terms: Not Available to Industry
How to cite: FLAG-MED30 was a gift from Joan Conaway & Ronald Conaway (Addgene plasmid # 15426 ; http://n2t.net/addgene:15426 ; RRID:Addgene_15426)
